>Addgene plasmid #219737 | pNK869 | addgene full sequence | sequence record 437087 | Addgene NGS Result
GAAGATCGCTTGGCCTCGCGCGCAGATCAGTTGGAAGAATTTGTCCATTACGTAAAAGGCGAGATCACCA
AGGTAGTCGGCAAATAACTGTCAGACCAAGTTTACTCATATATACTTTAGATTGATTTAAAACTTCATTT
TTAATTTAAAAGGATCTAGGTGAAGATCCTTTTTGATAATCTCATGACCAAAATCCCTTAACGTGAGTTT
TCGTTCCACTGAGCGTCAGACCCCGTAGAAAAGATCAAAGGATCTTCTTGAGATCCTTTTTTTCTGCGCG
TAATCTGCTGCTTGCAAACAAAAAAACCACCGCTACCAGCGGTGGTTTGTTTGCCGGATCAAGAGCTACC
AACTCTTTTTCCGAAGGTAACTGGCTTCAGCAGAGCGCAGATACCAAATACTGTTCTTCTAGTGTAGCCG
TAGTTAGGCCACCACTTCAAGAACTCTGTAGCACCGCCTACATACCTCGCTCTGCTAATCCTGTTACCAG
TGGCTGCTGCCAGTGGCGATAAGTCGTGTCTTACCGGGTTGGACTCAAGACGATAGTTACCGGATAAGGC
GCAGCGGTCGGGCTGAACGGGGGGTTCGTGCACACAGCCCAGCTTGGAGCGAACGACCTACACCGAACTG
AGATACCTACAGCGTGAGCTATGAGAAAGCGCCACGCTTCCCGAAGGGAGAAAGGCGGACAGGTATCCGG
TAAGCGGCAGGGTCGGAACAGGAGAGCGCACGAGGGAGCTTCCAGGGGGAAACGCCTGGTATCTTTATAG
TCCTGTCGGGTTTCGCCACCTCTGACTTGAGCGTCGATTTTTGTGATGCTCGTCAGGGGGGCGGAGCCTA
TGGAAAAACGCCAGCAACGCGGCCTTTTTACGGTTCCTGGCCTTTTGCTGGCCTTTTGCTCACATGTTCT
TTCCTGCGTTATCCCCTGATTCTGTGGATAACCGTATTACCGCCTTTGAGTGAGCTGATACCGCTCGCCG
CAGCCGAACGACCGAGCGCAGCGAGTCAGTGAGCGAGGAAGCGGAAGAGCGCCCAATACGCAAACCGCCT
CTCCCCGCGCGTTGGCCGATTCATTAATCACTCTGTGGTCTCAGGAGATAGGCAACCGTGGACTTCTTCA
CTAGCTCATCGAGATAGCAATGCCACTAGCTAATTTCTTACGTTGTATCTTATTTGTTTTACTTTGGGGC
ATGACATGGTTAAACCCCATCAAAGAGAAAGTGTTTCATCCACTAGTCAATATACGAATTCATTCGAATT
TATCCCTGTAAATCCTAGTTCTTAGGATGAACTGGTGTAATAAACAGCAAAAAAAAAAAAAAAAAAAAAA
ACCTGGAATCATTCGACCACCTCAATAAACTAAAGCTACCAATTACCACAATATAGTCTTTCATATCCAC
TTAGATATAAAAGATAAAAGTAAACAAATATTAAATTTCATATGCACGCATAGGAAACTCATGATCTTAT
CTTTTAAATAGACATCTAGTTTTCTTAGGTTATAAATAGACATTTTGTCCTAGAACTTCTTCACTACTAA
AACCTAGCCTCAAATGTGAGACCACGAAGTGGCTCTTCAGTGGACGAAAGGGCCTCGTGATACGCCTATT
TTTATAGGTTAATGTCATGATAATAATGGTTTCTTAGACGTCAGGTGGCACTTTTCGGGGAAATGTGCGC
GGAACCCCTATTTGTTTATTTTTCTAAATACATTCAAATATGTATCCGCTCATGAGACAATAACCCTGAT
AAATGCTTCAATAATATTGAAAAAGGAAGAGTATGCGCTCACGCAACTGGTCCAGAACCTTGACCGAACG
CAGCGGTGGTAACGGCGCAGTGGCGGTTTTCATGGCTTGTTATGACTGTTTTTTTTTGGGGTACAGTCTA
TGCCTCGGGCATCCAAGCAGCAAGCGCGTTACGCCGTGGGTCGATGTTTGATGTTATGGAGCAGCAACGA
TGTTACGCAGCAGGGCAGTCGCCCTAAAACAAAGTTAAACATCATGAGGGAAGCGGTGATCGCCGAAGTA
TCGACTCAACTATCAGAGGTAGTTGGCGTCATCGAGCGCCATCTCGAACCGACGTTGCTGGCCGTACATT
TGTACGGCTCCGCAGTGGATGGCGGCCTGAAGCCACACAGCGATATTGATTTGCTGGTTACGGTGACCGT
AAGGCTTGATGAAACAACGCGGCGAGCTTTGATCAACGACCTTTTGGAAACTTCGGCTTCCCCTGGAGAG
AGCGAGATTCTCCGCGCTGTAGAAGTCACCATTGTTGTGCACGACGACATCATTCCGTGGCGTTATCCAG
CTAAGCGCGAACTGCAATTTGGAGAATGGCAGCGCAATGACATTCTTGCAGGTATCTTCGAGCCAGCCAC
GATCGACATTGATCTGGCTATCTTGCTGACAAAAGCAAGAGAACATAGCGTTGCCTTGGTAGGTCCAGCG
GCGGAGGAACTCTTTGATCCGGTTCCTGAACAGGATCTATTTGAGGCGCTAAATGAAACCTTAACGCTAT
GGAACTCGCCGCCCGACTGGGCTGGCGATGAGCGAAATGTAGTGCTTACGTTGTCCCGCATTTGGTACAG
CGCAGTAACCGGCAAAATCGCGCCGAAGGATGTCGCTGCCGACTGGGCAATGGAGCGCCTGCCGGCCCAG
TATCAGCCCGTCATACTTGAAGCTAGACAGGCTTATCTTGGACAAGAA
Features (pLannotate 1.2.2; 6 found; start..end, strand, type, name):
    258..846     +  rep_origin     ori: high-copy-number ColE1/pMB1/pBR322/pUC origin of replication
   1029..1078    +  CDS            lacI (fragment): lac repressor; lacI; The lac repressor binds to the lac operator to inhibit transcription in E. coli. This inhibition can be relieved by adding lactose or isopropyl-β-D-thiogalactopyranoside (IPTG).
   1678..1782    +  promoter       AmpR promoter: bla
   1773..1853    -  CDS            int (fragment): INT2_ECOLX - Protein inferred from homology: Swiss-Prot protein existence level 3. Putative integrase believed to be involved in the insertion of antibiotic resistance genes into plasmids and transposons. From Escherichia coli.
   1941..1997    +  CDS            GmR (fragment): gentamycin acetyltransferase; aacC1; confers resistance to gentamycin
   2004..84      +  CDS            aadA (across the origin): S3AD_ECOLX - Experimental evidence at protein level: Swiss-Prot protein existence level 1. Mediates bacterial resistance to the antibiotics streptomycin and spectinomycin. From Escherichia coli.
