[The description below was written by a language model from this plasmid's Addgene catalogue record and pLannotate feature annotations shown in this document.]
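Description:
pNK869 is a small (about 2.7 kb) MoClo-compatible Level 0 part plasmid of the "promoter + 5′ UTR" class, intended for Golden Gate assembly of plant expression constructs rather than for direct expression. It is maintained in E. coli at high copy through a ColE1/pUC-type origin of replication and is selected with spectinomycin. Resistance is provided by an aadA gene, which confers streptomycin/spectinomycin resistance, lies downstream of an annotated AmpR (bla) promoter and spans the numbering origin of the circular sequence record. The automated annotation also reports short fragments matching lacI, an integron-type integrase and a gentamicin acetyltransferase. These are only tens of bases long and are best read as remnants of the backbone and resistance cassette, not as functional genes.

The payload is a 455 bp Arabidopsis thaliana sequence designated AtPD7, described as the promoter of the serine carboxypeptidase-like gene AtSCPL30. It was inserted using the type IIS enzyme BbsI, and both BbsI sites were destroyed during cloning. The feature table does not annotate the insert. By elimination it probably occupies the unannotated stretch between the lacI fragment and the AmpR promoter, though the record does not give its coordinates. As a standard Level 0 module, the promoter can be combined with coding sequence and terminator parts to build Level 1 transcription units in the MoClo hierarchy. The associated work was a systematic comparison of plant promoter activity in Nicotiana expression systems, so this plasmid serves as a reusable promoter part for driving and tuning transgene expression in plant synthetic biology.
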