Addgene plasmid #219737: pNK869
Purpose: MoClo-compatible Level 0 - promoter + 5U vector carrying promoter AtPD7
Depositing lab: Alexander Mishin. Depositing organization: Planta LLC. Publication: Systematic Comparison of Plant Promoters in Nicotiana spp. Expression Systems. Shakhova ES, Markina NM, Mitiouchkina T, Bugaeva EN, Karataeva TA, Palkina KA, Fakhranurova LI, Yampolsky IV, Sarkisyan KS, Mishin AS. Int J Mol Sci. 2022 Dec 6;23(23):15441. doi: 10.3390/ijms232315441. PubMed 36499768.
Backbone
  Vector backbone: Level 0 - promoter + 5U - like
  Backbone size w/o insert (bp): 2251
  Vector type: Plant Expression, Synthetic Biology
Growth in bacteria
  Bacterial resistance: Spectinomycin, 50 μg/mL
  Growth temperature: 37°C
  Growth strain: DH5alpha
  Copy number: High Copy
Gene/Insert
  Gene/Insert name: promoter of serine carboxypeptidase-like gene AtSCPL30, AtPD7
  Species: A. thaliana (mustard weed)
  Insert size (bp): 455
  Promoter: AtPD7
  Cloning method: Restriction Enzyme; 5′ cloning site BbsI (destroyed during cloning); 3′ cloning site BbsI (destroyed during cloning)
  Sequencing primers: 5′ gagcgaggaagcggaagagcgccc; 3′ accattattatcatgacattaacc
Terms and licenses: Academic/Nonprofit Terms; Industry Terms: Not Available to Industry
How to cite: pNK869 was a gift from Alexander Mishin (Addgene plasmid # 219737 ; http://n2t.net/addgene:219737 ; RRID:Addgene_219737)
